Addgene plasmid #174620: PB-mCar-EGFP-WPRE-BGH-pA-UBC-Bla
Purpose: PiggyBac plasmid expressing EGFP under the control of a cone arrestin promoter
Depositing lab: Volker Busskamp. Depositing organization: Universitaetsklinikum Bonn. Publication: Transplanted human cones incorporate and function in a murine cone degeneration model. Gasparini SJ, Tessmer K, Reh M, Wieneke S, Carido M, Volkner M, Borsch O, Swiersy A, Zuzic M, Goureau O, Kurth T, Busskamp V, Zeck G, Karl MO, Ader M. J Clin Invest. 2022 Apr 28. pii: 154619. doi: 10.1172/JCI154619. PubMed 35482419.
Backbone
  Vector backbone: PiggyBac
  Backbone manufacturer: The piggyBac vector backbone was a gift from George Church, Addgene plasmid #63800
  Total vector size (bp): 8566
  Vector type: Mammalian Expression ; PiggyBac
  Selectable markers: Blasticidin
Growth in bacteria
  Bacterial resistance: Ampicillin, 100 μg/mL
  Growth temperature: 37°C
  Growth strain: NEB Stable
  Copy number: High Copy
Gene/Insert
  Gene/Insert name: enhanced green fluorescent protein (alt name: EGFP)
  Species: A. victoria
  Insert size (bp): 720
Terms and licenses: Academic/Nonprofit Terms; Industry Terms: Not Available to Industry
How to cite: PB-mCar-EGFP-WPRE-BGH-pA-UBC-Bla was a gift from Volker Busskamp (Addgene plasmid # 174620 ; http://n2t.net/addgene:174620 ; RRID:Addgene_174620)
