[The description below was written by a language model from this plasmid's Addgene catalogue record and pLannotate feature annotations shown in this document.]
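Description:
PB-mCar-EGFP-WPRE-BGH-pA-UBC-Bla is an 8,566 bp piggyBac transposon plasmid for mammalian expression, built on a piggyBac backbone derived from an earlier deposited vector. It is maintained in E. coli as a high-copy plasmid through a ColE1/pUC-type origin and an ampicillin resistance gene (β-lactamase with its own promoter). The backbone also carries an f1 phage origin and remnants of a pUC-style lac region (lac promoter, operator, CAP site, lacZα and lacI fragments).

The payload consists of two tandem expression units in the same orientation. In the first, EGFP (from Aequorea victoria) is stated to be driven by a cone arrestin promoter ("mCar" in the name). This promoter is not annotated in the automated feature table, but an unannotated stretch lies directly upstream of the EGFP coding sequence, where it would be expected. EGFP is followed by a WPRE, which enhances transcript stability and expression, and a bovine growth hormone polyadenylation signal. The second unit uses the human ubiquitin C promoter to express blasticidin S deaminase constitutively, terminated by an SV40 poly(A) signal, allowing blasticidin selection of cells that carry the cassette. The piggyBac terminal repeats are likewise not called by the annotation tool. Short hits to lambda portal protein, a yeast ARG4 promoter fragment and a G-CSF destabilising element are probably spurious matches rather than functional parts.

When supplied together with piggyBac transposase, the cassette can integrate stably into the host genome, giving blasticidin-selectable cells in which green fluorescence reports cone arrestin promoter activity. The associated work concerns transplantation of human cone photoreceptors, consistent with use as a cone-specific reporter.
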