Features (pLannotate 1.2.2; 21 found; start..end, strand, type, name):
      7..111     -  promoter       AmpR promoter: bla
    164..592     -  rep_origin     f1 ori (sequence partly withheld): f1 bacteriophage origin of replication; arrow indicates direction of (+) strand synthesis
    597..752     -  CDS            lacZα (fragment): LacZα fragment of β-galactosidase; lacZ fragment
    754..873     +  CDS            B (fragment): PORTL_LAMBD - Experimental evidence at protein level: Swiss-Prot protein existence level 1. Forms the portal vertex of the capsid (PubMed:6228056, PubMed:6232391). This portal plays critical roles in head assembly, genome packaging, neck/tail attachment, and genome ejection (Probable). The portal protein multimerizes as a single ring-shaped homododecamer arranged around a central channel (PubMed:6232391). Binds to the terminase subunits to form the packaging machine (PubMed:7799432). From Escherichia phage lambda (Bacteriophage lambda).
   1627..1643    -  promoter       ARG4 promoter (fragment): S. cerevisiae ARG4
   1902..2618    +  CDS            EGFP: EGFP is a basic (constitutively fluorescent) green fluorescent protein published in 1996, derived from Aequorea victoria. It is reported to be a rapidly-maturing weak dimer with moderate acid sensitivity.
   2629..3217    +  misc_feature   WPRE: woodchuck hepatitis virus posttranscriptional regulatory element
   3224..3448    +  polyA_signal   bGH poly(A) signal: bovine growth hormone polyadenylation signal
   3460..4671    +  promoter       UbC promoter: human ubiquitin C promoter
   4682..4699    -  misc_feature   MCS (fragment): pUC18/19 multiple cloning site
   4707..5105    +  CDS            BSD: blasticidin S deaminase; Aspergillus terreus BSD; confers resistance to blasticidin
   5112..5139    +  misc_feature   WPRE (fragment): woodchuck hepatitis virus posttranscriptional regulatory element
   5144..5265    +  polyA_signal   SV40 poly(A) signal: SV40 polyadenylation signal
   5283..5374    +  ncRNA          G-CSF SLDE: Accession: RF00183 - G-CSF factor stem-loop destabilising element (SLDE)
   6070..6537    +  CDS            B (fragment): PORTL_LAMBD - Experimental evidence at protein level: Swiss-Prot protein existence level 1. Forms the portal vertex of the capsid (PubMed:6228056, PubMed:6232391). This portal plays critical roles in head assembly, genome packaging, neck/tail attachment, and genome ejection (Probable). The portal protein multimerizes as a single ring-shaped homododecamer arranged around a central channel (PubMed:6232391). Binds to the terminase subunits to form the packaging machine (PubMed:7799432). From Escherichia phage lambda (Bacteriophage lambda).
   6575..6591    -  protein_bind   lac operator: The lac repressor binds to the lac operator to inhibit transcription in E. coli. This inhibition can be relieved by adding lactose or isopropyl-β-D-thiogalactopyranoside (IPTG). lac repressor encoded by lacI
   6599..6629    -  promoter       lac promoter: promoter for the E. coli lac operon
   6644..6665    -  protein_bind   CAP binding site: CAP binding activates transcription in the presence of cAMP. E. coli catabolite activator protein
   6678..6770    -  CDS            lacI (fragment): lac repressor; lacI; The lac repressor binds to the lac operator to inhibit transcription in E. coli. This inhibition can be relieved by adding lactose or isopropyl-β-D-thiogalactopyranoside (IPTG).
   6953..7541    -  rep_origin     ori: high-copy-number ColE1/pMB1/pBR322/pUC origin of replication
   7712..6       -  CDS            AmpR (across the origin): β-lactamase; bla; confers resistance to ampicillin, carbenicillin, and related antibiotics
>Addgene plasmid #174620 | PB-mCar-EGFP-WPRE-BGH-pA-UBC-Bla | addgene full sequence | sequence record 348921 | Addgene NGS Result
ACTCATACTCTTCCTTTTTCAATATTATTGAAGCATTTATCAGGGTTATTGTCTCATGAGCGGATACATA
TTTGAATGTATTTAGAAAAATAAACAAATAGGGGTTCCGCGCACATTTCCCCGAAAAGTGCCACCTAAAT
TGTAAGCGTTAATATTTTGTTAAAATTCGCGTTAAATTTTTGTTAAATCAGCTCATTTTTTAACCAATAG
GCCGAAATCGGCAAAATCCCTTATAAATCAAAAGAATAGACCGAGATAGGGT
[37 nt withheld, positions 263-299]
AAAGAACGTGGACTCCAACGTCAAAGG
[49 nt withheld, positions 327-375]
T
[91 nt withheld, positions 377-467]
G
[124 nt withheld, positions 469-592]
CCCATTCGCCATTCAGGCTGCGCAACTGTTGGGAAGGGCGATCGGTGCGGGCCTCTTCGCTATTACGCCA
GCTGGCGAAAGGGGGATGTGCTGCAAGGCGATTAAGTTGGGTAACGCCAGGGTTTTCCCAGTCACGACGT
TGTAAAACGACGGCCAGTGAGCGCGCCTCGTTCATTCACGTTTTTGAACCCGTGGAGGACGGGCAGACTC
GCGGTGCAAATGTGTTTTACAGCGTGATGGAGCAGATGAAGATGCTCGACACGCTGCAGAACACGCAGCT
AGATTAACCCTAGAAAGATAATCATATTGTGACGTACGTTAAAGATAATCATGTGTAAAATTGACGCATG
TGTTTTATCGGTCTGTATATCGAGGTTTATTTATTAATTTGAATAGATATTAAGTTTTATTATATTTACA
CTTACATACTAATAATAAATTCAACAAACAATTTATTTATGTTTATTTATTTATTAAAAAAAACAAAAAC
TCAAAATTTCTTCTATAAAGTAACAAAACTTTTATGAGGGACAGCCCCCCCCCAAAGCCCCCAGGGATGT
AATTACGTCCCTCCCCCGCTAGGGGGCAGCAGCGAGCCGCCCGGGGCTCCGCTCCGGTCCGGCGCTCCCC
CCGCATCCCCGAGCCGGCAGCGTGCGGGGACAGCCCGGGCACGGGGAAGGTGGCACGGGATCGCTTTCCT
CTGAACGCTTCTCGCTGCTCTTTGAGCCTGCAGACACCTGGGGGGATACGGGGAAAAGGCCTCCACGGCC
ACTAGTGGTTCTTCCCATTTTGGCTACATGGTCTTTTTTTTTACCTTTTTGGTTCCTTTGGCCTTTTGGC
TTTTGGCTTCCAGGGCTTCTGGATCCCCCCCAACCCCTCCCATACACATACACATGTGCACTCGTGCACT
CAACCCAGCACAGGATAATGTTCATTCTTGACCTTTCCACATACATCTGGCTATGTTCTCTCTCTTATCT
ACAATAAATCTCCTCCACTATACTTAGGAGCAGTTATGTTCTTCTTCTTTCTTTCTTTTTTTTTTTTTTC
ATTCAGTAACATCATCAGAATCCCCTAGCTCTGGCCTACCTCCTCAGTAACAATCAGCTGATCCCTGGCC
ACTAATCTGTACTCACTAATCTGTTTTCCAAACTCTTGGCCCCTGAGCTAATTATAGCAGTGCTTCATGC
CACCCACCCCAACCCTATTCTTGTTCTCTGACTCCCACTAATCTACACATTCAGAGGATTGTGGATATAA
GAGGCTGGGAGGCCAGCTTAGCAACCAGAGCTGGAGGTCTAGAGCCACCATGGTGAGCAAGGGCGAGGAG
CTGTTCACCGGGGTGGTGCCCATCCTGGTCGAGCTGGACGGCGACGTAAACGGCCACAAGTTCAGCGTGT
CCGGCGAGGGCGAGGGCGATGCCACCTACGGCAAGCTGACCCTGAAGTTCATCTGCACCACCGGCAAGCT
GCCCGTGCCCTGGCCCACCCTCGTGACCACCCTGACCTACGGCGTGCAGTGCTTCAGCCGCTACCCCGAC
CACATGAAGCAGCACGACTTCTTCAAGTCCGCCATGCCCGAAGGCTACGTCCAGGAGCGCACCATCTTCT
TCAAGGACGACGGCAACTACAAGACCCGCGCCGAGGTGAAGTTCGAGGGCGACACCCTGGTGAACCGCAT
CGAGCTGAAGGGCATCGACTTCAAGGAGGACGGCAACATCCTGGGGCACAAGCTGGAGTACAACTACAAC
AGCCACAACGTCTATATCATGGCCGACAAGCAGAAGAACGGCATCAAGGTGAACTTCAAGATCCGCCACA
ACATCGAGGACGGCAGCGTGCAGCTCGCCGACCACTACCAGCAGAACACCCCCATCGGCGACGGCCCCGT
GCTGCTGCCCGACAACCACTACCTGAGCACCCAGTCCGCCCTGAGCAAAGACCCCAACGAGAAGCGCGAT
CACATGGTCCTGCTGGAGTTCGTGACCGCCGCCGGGATCACTCTCGGCATGGACGAGCTGTACAAGTGAG
GATCCTAATCAACCTCTGGATTACAAAATTTGTGAAAGATTGACTGGTATTCTTAACTATGTTGCTCCTT
TTACGCTATGTGGATACGCTGCTTTAATGCCTTTGTATCATGCTATTGCTTCCCGTATGGCTTTCATTTT
CTCCTCCTTGTATAAATCCTGGTTGCTGTCTCTTTATGAGGAGTTGTGGCCCGTTGTCAGGCAACGTGGC
GTGGTGTGCACTGTGTTTGCTGACGCAACCCCCACTGGTTGGGGCATTGCCACCACCTGTCAGCTCCTTT
CCGGGACTTTCGCTTTCCCCCTCCCTATTGCCACGGCGGAACTCATCGCCGCCTGCCTTGCCCGCTGCTG
GACAGGGGCTCGGCTGTTGGGCACTGACAATTCCGTGGTGTTGTCGGGGAAATCATCGTCCTTTCCTTGG
CTGCTCGCCTGTGTTGCCACCTGGATTCTGCGCGGGACGTCCTTCTGCTACGTCCCTTCGGCCCTCAATC
CAGCGGACCTTCCTTCCCGCGGCCTGCTGCCGGCTCTGCGGCCTCTTCCGCGTCTTCGCCTTCGCCCTCA
GACGAGTCGGATCTCCCTTTGGGCCGCCTCCCCGCGAATTCCTGTGCCTTCTAGTTGCCAGCCATCTGTT
GTTTGCCCCTCCCCCGTGCCTTCCTTGACCCTGGAAGGTGCCACTCCCACTGTCCTTTCCTAATAAAATG
AGGAAATTGCATCGCATTGTCTGAGTAGGTGTCATTCTATTCTGGGGGGTGGGGTGGGGCAGGACAGCAA
GGGGGAGGATTGGGAAGACAATAGCAGGCATGCTGGGGATGCGGTGGGCTCTATGGATCGATGATCTGGC
CTCCGCGCCGGGTTTTGGCGCCTCCCGCGGGCGCCCCCCTCCTCACGGCGAGCGCTGCCACGTCAGACGA
AGGGCGCAGCGAGCGTCCTGATCCTTCCGCCCGGACGCTCAGGACAGCGGCCCGCTGCTCATAAGACTCG
GCCTTAGAACCCCAGTATCAGCAGAAGGACATTTTAGGACGGGACTTGGGTGACTCTAGGGCACTGGTTT
TCTTTCCAGAGAGCGGAACAGGCGAGGAAAAGTAGTCCCTTCTCGGCGATTCTGCGGAGGGATCTCCGTG
GGGCGGTGAACGCCGATGATTATATAAGGACGCGCCGGGTGTGGCACAGCTAGTTCCGTCGCAGCCGGGA
TTTGGGTCGCGGTTCTTGTTTGTGGATCGCTGTGATCGTCACTTGGTGAGTAGCGGGCTGCTGGGCTGGC
CGGGGCTTTCGTGGCCGCCGGGCCGCTCGGTGGGACGGAAGCGTGTGGAGAGACCGCCAAGGGCTGTAGT
CTGGGTCCGCGAGCAAGGTTGCCCTGAACTGGGGGTTGGGGGGAGCGCAGCAAAATGGCGGCTGTTCCCG
AGTCTTGAATGGAAGACGCTTGTGAGGCGGGCTGTGAGGTCGTTGAAACAAGGTGGGGGGCATGGTGGGC
GGCAAGAACCCAAGGTCTTGAGGCCTTCGCTAATGCGGGAAAGCTCTTATTCGGGTGAGATGGGCTGGGG
CACCATCTGGGGACCCTGACGTGAAGTTTGTCACTGACTGGAGAACTCGGTTTGTCGTCTGTTGCGGGGG
CGGCAGTTATGGCGGTGCCGTTGGGCAGTGCACCCGTACCTTTGGGAGCGCGCGCCCTCGTCGTGTCGTG
ACGTCACCCGTTCTGTTGGCTTATAATGCAGGGTGGGGCCACCTGCCGGTAGGTGTGCGGTAGGCTTTTC
TCCGTCGCAGGACGCAGGGTTCGGGCCTAGGGTAGGCTCTCCTGAATCGACAGGCGCCGGACCTCTGGTG
AGGGGAGGGATAAGTGAGGCGTCAGTTTCTTTGGTCGGTTTTATGTACCTATCTTCTTAAGTAGCTGAAG
CTCCGGTTTTGAACTATGCGCTCGGGGTTGGCGAGTGTGTTTTGTGAAGTTTTTTAGGCACCTTTTGAAA
TGTAATCATTTGGGTCAATATGTAATTTTCAGTGTTAGACTAGTAAATTGTCCGCTAAATTCTGGCCGTT
TTTGGCTTTTTTGTTAGACGAAGCTTGGGCTGCAGGTCGACTCTAGATGCCACCATGGCCAAGCCTTTGT
CTCAAGAAGAATCCACCCTCATTGAAAGAGCAACGGCTACAATCAACAGCATCCCCATCTCTGAAGACTA
CAGCGTCGCCAGCGCAGCTCTCTCTAGCGACGGCCGCATCTTCACTGGTGTCAATGTATATCATTTTACT
GGGGGACCTTGTGCAGAACTCGTGGTGCTGGGCACTGCTGCTGCTGCGGCAGCTGGCAACCTGACTTGTA
TCGTCGCGATCGGAAATGAGAACAGGGGCATCTTGAGCCCCTGCGGACGGTGCCGACAGGTGCTTCTCGA
TCTGCATCCTGGGATCAAAGCCATAGTGAAGGACAGTGATGGACAGCCGACGGCAGTTGGGATTCGTGAA
TTGCTGCCCTCTGGTTATGCGTGGGAGGGCTAAGTCGACAATCAACCTCTGGATTACAAAATTTGTGGGT
TAACTTGTTTATTGCAGCTTATAATGGTTACAAATAAAGCAATAGCATCACAAATTTCACAAATAAAGCA
TTTTTTTCACTGCATTCTAGTTGTGGTTTGTCCAAACTCATCAATGTATCTTATCATGTCTGGAATTGAC
TCAAATGATGTCAATTAGTCTATCAGAAGCTATCTGGTCTCCCTTCCGGGGGACAAGACATCCCTGTTTA
ATATTTAAACAGCAGTGTTCCCAAACTGGGTTCTTATATCCCTTGCTCTGGTCAACCAGGTTGCAGGGTT
TCCTGTCCTCACAGGAACGAAGTCCCTAAAGAAACAGTGGCAGCCAGGTTTAGCCCCGGAATTGACTGGA
TTCCTTTTTTAGGGCCCATTGGTATGGCTTTTTCCCCGTATCCCCCCAGGTGTCTGCAGGCTCAAAGAGC
AGCGAGAAGCGTTCAGAGGAAAGCGATCCCGTGCCACCTTCCCCGTGCCCGGGCTGTCCCCGCACGCTGC
CGGCTCGGGGATGCGGGGGGAGCGCCGGACCGGAGCGGAGCCCCGGGCGGCTCGCTGCTGCCCCCTAGCG
GGGGAGGGACGTAATTACATCCCTGGGGGCTTTGGGGGGGGCTGTCCCTGATATCTATAACAAGAAAATA
TATATATAATAAGTTATCACGTAAGTAGAACATGAAATAACAATATAATTATCGTATGAGTTAAATCTTA
AAAGTCACGTAAAAGATAATCATGCGTCATTTTGACTCACGCGGTCGTTATAGTTCAAAATCAGTGACAC
TTACCGCATTGACAAGCACGCCTCACGGGAGCTCCAAGCGGCGACTGAGATGTCCTAAATGCACAGCGAC
GGATTCGCGCTATTTAGAAAGAGAGAGCAATATTTCAAGAATGCATGCGTCAATTTTACGCAGACTATCT
TTCTAGGGTTAATCTAGCTGCATCAGGATCATATCGTCGGGTCTTTTTTCCGGCTCAGTCATCGCCCAAG
CTGGCGCTATCTGGGCATCGGGGAGGAAGAAGCCCGTGCCTTTTCCCGCGAGGTTGAAGCGGCATGGAAA
GAGTTTGCCGAGGATGACTGCTGCTGCATTGACGTTGAGCGAAAACGCACGTTTACCATGATGATTCGGG
AAGGTGTGGCCATGCACGCCTTTAACGGTGAACTGTTCGTTCAGGCCACCTGGGATACCAGTTCGTCGCG
GCTTTTCCGGACACAGTTCCGGATGGTCAGCCCGAAGCGCATCAGCAACCCGAACAATACCGGCGACAGC
CGGAACTGCCGTGCCGGTGTGCAGATTAATGACAGCGGTGCGGCGCTGGGATATTACGTCAGCGAGGACG
GGTATCCTGGCTGGATGCCGCAGAAATGGACATGGATACCCCGTGAGTTACCCGGCGGGCGCGCTTGGCG
TAATCATGGTCATAGCTGTTTCCTGTGTGAAATTGTTATCCGCTCACAATTCCACACAACATACGAGCCG
GAAGCATAAAGTGTAAAGCCTGGGGTGCCTAATGAGTGAGCTAACTCACATTAATTGCGTTGCGCTCACT
GCCCGCTTTCCAGTCGGGAAACCTGTCGTGCCAGCTGCATTAATGAATCGGCCAACGCGCGGGGAGAGGC
GGTTTGCGTATTGGGCGCTCTTCCGCTTCCTCGCTCACTGACTCGCTGCGCTCGGTCGTTCGGCTGCGGC
GAGCGGTATCAGCTCACTCAAAGGCGGTAATACGGTTATCCACAGAATCAGGGGATAACGCAGGAAAGAA
CATGTGAGCAAAAGGCCAGCAAAAGGCCAGGAACCGTAAAAAGGCCGCGTTGCTGGCGTTTTTCCATAGG
CTCCGCCCCCCTGACGAGCATCACAAAAATCGACGCTCAAGTCAGAGGTGGCGAAACCCGACAGGACTAT
AAAGATACCAGGCGTTTCCCCCTGGAAGCTCCCTCGTGCGCTCTCCTGTTCCGACCCTGCCGCTTACCGG
ATACCTGTCCGCCTTTCTCCCTTCGGGAAGCGTGGCGCTTTCTCATAGCTCACGCTGTAGGTATCTCAGT
TCGGTGTAGGTCGTTCGCTCCAAGCTGGGCTGTGTGCACGAACCCCCCGTTCAGCCCGACCGCTGCGCCT
TATCCGGTAACTATCGTCTTGAGTCCAACCCGGTAAGACACGACTTATCGCCACTGGCAGCAGCCACTGG
TAACAGGATTAGCAGAGCGAGGTATGTAGGCGGTGCTACAGAGTTCTTGAAGTGGTGGCCTAACTACGGC
TACACTAGAAGAACAGTATTTGGTATCTGCGCTCTGCTGAAGCCAGTTACCTTCGGAAAAAGAGTTGGTA
GCTCTTGATCCGGCAAACAAACCACCGCTGGTAGCGGTGGTTTTTTTGTTTGCAAGCAGCAGATTACGCG
CAGAAAAAAAGGATCTCAAGAAGATCCTTTGATCTTTTCTACGGGGTCTGACGCTCAGTGGAACGAAAAC
TCACGTTAAGGGATTTTGGTCATGAGATTATCAAAAAGGATCTTCACCTAGATCCTTTTAAATTAAAAAT
GAAGTTTTAAATCAATCTAAAGTATATATGAGTAAACTTGGTCTGACAGTTACCAATGCTTAATCAGTGA
GGCACCTATCTCAGCGATCTGTCTATTTCGTTCATCCATAGTTGCCTGACTCCCCGTCGTGTAGATAACT
ACGATACGGGAGGGCTTACCATCTGGCCCCAGTGCTGCAATGATACCGCGAGACCCACGCTCACCGGCTC
CAGATTTATCAGCAATAAACCAGCCAGCCGGAAGGGCCGAGCGCAGAAGTGGTCCTGCAACTTTATCCGC
CTCCATCCAGTCTATTAATTGTTGCCGGGAAGCTAGAGTAAGTAGTTCGCCAGTTAATAGTTTGCGCAAC
GTTGTTGCCATTGCTACAGGCATCGTGGTGTCACGCTCGTCGTTTGGTATGGCTTCATTCAGCTCCGGTT
CCCAACGATCAAGGCGAGTTACATGATCCCCCATGTTGTGCAAAAAAGCGGTTAGCTCCTTCGGTCCTCC
GATCGTTGTCAGAAGTAAGTTGGCCGCAGTGTTATCACTCATGGTTATGGCAGCACTGCATAATTCTCTT
ACTGTCATGCCATCCGTAAGATGCTTTTCTGTGACTGGTGAGTACTCAACCAAGTCATTCTGAGAATAGT
GTATGCGGCGACCGAGTTGCTCTTGCCCGGCGTCAATACGGGATAATACCGCGCCACATAGCAGAACTTT
AAAAGTGCTCATCATTGGAAAACGTTCTTCGGGGCGAAAACTCTCAAGGATCTTACCGCTGTTGAGATCC
AGTTCGATGTAACCCACTCGTGCACCCAACTGATCTTCAGCATCTTTTACTTTCACCAGCGTTTCTGGGT
GAGCAAAAACAGGAAGGCAAAATGCCGCAAAAAAGGGAATAAGGGCGACACGGAAATGTTGAAT
